Addgene plasmid #213785: pGR595
Purpose: Integrates at the CAN1 locus the BadBoy2 TP-DNAP1 variant and the Nourseothricin resistance marker. Includes an I-SceI transient expression cassette.
Depositing lab: Chang Liu. Depositing organization: University of California, Irvine.
Backbone
  Vector backbone: pcDNA3.1
  Vector type: Yeast Expression, Synthetic Biology
  Selectable markers: Nourseothricin
Growth in bacteria
  Bacterial resistance: Ampicillin, 100 μg/mL
  Growth temperature: 37°C
  Growth strain: DH5alpha
  Copy number: High Copy
Gene/Insert
  Gene/Insert name: BadBoy2 TP-DNAP1
  Species: S. cerevisiae (budding yeast)
  Insert size (bp): 3000
Terms and licenses: Academic/Nonprofit Terms; Industry Terms: Not Available to Industry
How to cite: pGR595 was a gift from Chang Liu (Addgene plasmid # 213785 ; http://n2t.net/addgene:213785 ; RRID:Addgene_213785)
