[The description below was written by a language model from this plasmid's Addgene catalogue record and pLannotate feature annotations shown in this document.]
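Description:
pGR595 is a yeast integrating plasmid of about 10 kb, designed to place an engineered DNA polymerase and a drug-resistance marker at the CAN1 locus of Saccharomyces cerevisiae. It is maintained in E. coli as a high-copy plasmid through a ColE1/pUC-type origin and an ampicillin resistance gene. No yeast replication origin or centromere is annotated, consistent with use by chromosomal integration rather than episomal maintenance. The catalogue lists pcDNA3.1 as the backbone, but the annotated features show only generic bacterial elements (ori, AmpR, a bom fragment, lac promoter/operator remnants) and none of the mammalian expression parts typical of that vector.

The main payload is BadBoy2, a variant of TP-DNAP1. Its roughly 3 kb coding sequence is annotated by homology to the Kluyveromyces lactis plasmid-encoded DNA polymerase (although the catalogue gives the species as S. cerevisiae) and is followed by the ADH1 terminator. The promoter driving it is not identified in the feature table. Immediately downstream lies a nourseothricin acetyltransferase cassette under the Ashbya gossypii TEF promoter and terminator, which allows selection of integrants. An upstream FIN1 fragment, together with unannotated flanking regions, may be part of the homology to the chromosomal target, but the record does not define the homology arms.

A separate cassette expresses the I-SceI homing endonuclease from the strong TDH3 (GAP) promoter. The record describes this expression as transient. Presumably the enzyme cuts the plasmid in vivo to release the integration fragment, though no I-SceI sites are annotated. The two sequence records (depositor and NGS) agree in feature content and differ by only two nucleotides in length.
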