Features (pLannotate 1.2.2; 16 found; start..end, strand, type, name):
     28..80      -  misc_feature   bom (fragment): basis of mobility region from pBR322
    261..927     +  promoter       GAP promoter: S. cerevisiae TDH3; promoter for glyceraldehyde-3-phosphate dehydrogenase
    928..1632    +  CDS            SCEI (sequence partly withheld): SCE1_YEAST - Also known as OMEGA, SECY. Experimental evidence at protein level: Swiss-Prot protein existence level 1. Mitochondrial DNA endonuclease involved in intron homing. It introduces a specific double-strand break in the DNA of the 21S rRNA gene and thus mediates the insertion of an intron, containing its own coding sequence (group I intron), into an intronless gene. Specifically recognizes and cleaves the sequence 5'-TAGGGATAACAGGGTAAT-3'. From Saccharomyces cerevisiae (strain ATCC 204508 / S288c) (Baker's yeast).
   2354..2695    +  CDS            FIN1 (fragment): FIN1_YEAST - Experimental evidence at protein level: Swiss-Prot protein existence level 1. Forms cell-cycle specific filaments between the spindle pole bodies of dividing yeast cells. From Saccharomyces cerevisiae (strain ATCC 204508 / S288c) (Baker's yeast).
   3066..6026    +  CDS            RF1: DPO1_KLULA - Protein inferred from homology: Swiss-Prot protein existence level 3. From Kluyveromyces lactis (strain ATCC 8585 / CBS 2359 / DSM 70799 / NBRC 1267 / NRRL Y-1140 / WM37) (Yeast) (Candida sphaerica).
   6036..6201    +  terminator     ADH1 terminator: S. cerevisiae ADH1; transcription terminator for the S. cerevisiae alcohol dehydrogenase 1 (ADH1) gene
   6202..6545    +  promoter       TEF promoter: Ashbya gossypii TEF promoter
   6552..7116    +  CDS            NrsR (fragment): nourseothricin acetyltransferase; Streptomyces noursei nat1; confers resistance to nourseothricin
   7124..7321    +  terminator     TEF terminator: Ashbya gossypii TEF terminator
   7881..7897    -  protein_bind   lac operator: The lac repressor binds to the lac operator to inhibit transcription in E. coli. This inhibition can be relieved by adding lactose or isopropyl-β-D-thiogalactopyranoside (IPTG). lac repressor encoded by lacI
   7905..7935    -  promoter       lac promoter: promoter for the E. coli lac operon
   7950..7971    -  protein_bind   CAP binding site: CAP binding activates transcription in the presence of cAMP. E. coli catabolite activator protein
   7984..8076    -  CDS            lacI (fragment): lac repressor; lacI; The lac repressor binds to the lac operator to inhibit transcription in E. coli. This inhibition can be relieved by adding lactose or isopropyl-β-D-thiogalactopyranoside (IPTG).
   8259..8847    -  rep_origin     ori: high-copy-number ColE1/pMB1/pBR322/pUC origin of replication
   9018..9878    -  CDS            AmpR: β-lactamase; bla; confers resistance to ampicillin, carbenicillin, and related antibiotics
   9879..9983    -  promoter       AmpR promoter: bla
>Addgene plasmid #213785 | pGR595 | depositor full sequence | sequence record 417065 | pGR595 sequence 10014 bps
GACGGATCGGGAGATCTCCCGATCCCCTATGGTGCACTCTCAGTACAATCTGCTCTGATGCCGCATAGTT
AAGCCAGTATCTGCTCCCTGCTTGTGTGTTGGAGGTCGCTGAGTAGTGCGCGAGCAAAATTTAAGCTACA
ACAAGGCAAGGCTTGACCGACAATTGCATGAAGAATCTGCTTAGGGTTAGGCGTTTTGCGCTGCTTCGCG
ATGTACGGGCCAGATATACGCGTTGGTGAGTGAATTCCAGTTCGAGTTTATCATTATCAATACTGCCATT
TCAAAGAATACGTAAATAATTAATAGTAGTGATTTTCCTAACTTTATTTAGTCAAAAAATTAGCCTTTTA
ATTCTGCTGTAACCCGTACATGCCCAAAATAGGGGGCGGGTTACACAGAATATATAACATCGTAGGTGTC
TGGGTGAACAGTTTATTCCTGGCATCCACTAAATATAATGGAGCCCGCTTTTTAAGCTGGCATCCAGAAA
AAAAAAGAATCCCAGCACCAAAATATTGTTTTCTTCACCAACCATCAGTTCATAGGTCCATTCTCTTAGC
GCAACTACAGAGAACAGGGGCACAAACAGGCAAAAAACGGGCACAACCTCAATGGAGTGATGCAACCTGC
CTGGAGTAAATGATGACACAAGGCAATTGACCCACGCATGTATCTATCTCATTTTCTTACACCTTCTATT
ACCTTCTGCTCTCTCTGATTTGGAAAAAGCTGAAAAAAAAGGTTGAAACCAGTTCCCTGAAATTATTCCC
CTACTTGACTAATAAGTATATAAAGACGGTAGGTATTGATTGTAATTCTGTAAATCTATTTCTTAAACTT
CTTAAATTCTACTTTTATAGTTAGTCTTTTTTTTAGTTTTAAAACACCAAGAACTTAGTTTCGAATAAAC
ACACATAAACAAACAAAATGAAG
[354 nt withheld, positions 934-1287]
AAGAAAACCATCCCAAACAACTTGGTTGAAAACTACTTGACCCCAATGTCTTTGGCTTACTGGTTCATGG
ACGACGGTGGTAAGTGGGACTACAACAAGAACTCTACCAACAAGTCTATCGTTTTGAACACCCAATCTTT
CACCTTCGAAGAAGTTGAATACTTGGTTAAGGGTTTGAGAAACAAGTTCCAATTGAACTGTTACGTTAAG
ATCAACAAGAACAAGCCAATCATCTACATCGACTCTATGTCTTACTTGATCTTCTACAACTTGATCAAGC
CATACTTGATCCCACAAATGATGTACAAGTTGCCAAACACCATCTCTTCTGAAACCTTCTTGAAGTAAAT
AAAGCAATCTTGATGAGGATAATGATTTTTTTTTGAATATACATAAATACTACCGTTTTTCTGCTAGATT
TTGTGATGACGTAAATAAGTACATATTACTTTTTAAGCCAAGACAAGATTAAGCATTAACTTTACCCTTT
TCTTTCTAAGTTTCAATATTAGTTATCACTGTTTAAAAGTTATGGCGAGAACGTCGGCGGTTAAAATATA
TTACCCTGAACGGAATTCTATATCTTTAACAGATTCCAAACCCTAAAGTGTCCGAATTTTCAATAGGGCG
AACTTGAAGAATAACCAAGGTCAATAATATATCTTTTAGTATAACCCTGAAATTTGCCCTATAGAAATCT
AGGGTTTCTGTGTGGTTTCCGGGTGAGTCATACGGCTTTTTTGAATTTCTTTTTTTGCAGTTGTCTCTAT
CAATGAAAATTTCGAGGAAGACGATAAGGTTAAGATAAGTAGATAAGAGAATGATACGAGATAAAGCACA
AATTAGCAGAAAGAAGAGTGGTTGCGAACAGAGTAAACCGAATCAGGGAATCCCTTTTTGCAAAAACATC
AATTATCCTTTTCTTTTTTTTACGTATATATCTGGAACAGAAATATATAAGTTACTATTATACTTATAGT
TGGATCCAGTTTTTAATCTGTCGTCAATCGAAAGTTTATTTCAGAGTTCTTCAGACTTCTTAACTCCTGT
AAAAACAAAAAAAAAAAAAGGCATAGCATTTGAGAATGACCTTCCACGAGCTAAATTGAAAGGGAAGAAT
TTATTAGTTGAACTCAAGAAAGAAGAGGATGACGTGGGAAATGGCATAGAATCCCTTACTAAATCGAACA
CTAAACTGAACTCCATGCTGGCGAACGAAGGTAAGATACACAAAGCTAGTTTCCAGAAAAGTGTAAAATT
TAAACTACCTGATAATATAGTGACTGAAGAAACCGTGGAACTTAAAGAAATAAAGGACTTGCTACTACAA
ATGTTGAGATGACAGCGAGAGATTGAATCAAGATTATCCAATATCGAACTTCAACTCACGGAAATACCGA
AACATAAGTAATCATATCCCTTCTCACATTTTTTACACAGGAAGTAAGCAAGTTATGTTATATTTCCGAC
ACTATAATTAATTCTTAGCAGTTAAAGGTGCTTTGTCTATATTACATTTACATACAGCTTGAGTGATCCT
GACCGGATATAGGGTCCTATTTTCTTACGTGAACGGCTTTTCTTCTTGTTCCCGATGGCCTTCATGTGAA
AAAGCACTCCTCGGGAGGCGGAAAAATATCAAAAGTACGGGGCGAAGTTTATAATGAAGATTTATCGATA
TAAATTTTGGTTATTTCAGGAGAACAAGAAAGCTCTTTACACTAAAATTATCAGAGAAGAAGCTGATATA
TTAGCCCTAAGGAGTACACCAAAACACAATGGACTACAAAGACAAAGCATTAAACGACTTGAGAAACGTA
TACGCAGACTTCGACTCCTTGCCATTGGACTTCAGACAAATCTTAATTAAGGATAGAGCTACATTGTTGC
AAAAGGAAGACGTTGAAAAGAAAATTTTGGAAAGACAAGAAGATGCCAAAAAGTACGCTGAATACTTGAA
GCAATCAGAAATCCCAGAAAGAATCTCCTTACCTAACATCAAGAGACATAAGGGTGTATCAATCTCCTTT
GAAGAAACATCTGAAGATATGGTCTTGGAACCAAGACCTTTTATCTTCGACGGTTTGAACATCAGATGTT
TCAGAAGAGAAACCATATTCAGTTTGAAAAATAAGATTTTGAACATGGTTAAGGAATCTTCATCCTTTAA
AAACGTTTCAAGACAAAGTGTATCTTTTATGTACTTCAAAATTTTTAATAAGGGTAAAGTTATTGCAAGT
ACAAAGTCTGTTAACATCTATGAAGATAAGATCGACGAAAGATTGGAAGATTTGTGTAACAACTTCGATG
ACGTATTGAAAAAGATTATAGACGTCACCTATGGTTACGAATCCTTATTCGTTAGTGAAACTTACTCTTA
CGTAATATTCTATGCTAAATCAATCTACTTTCCACAACCTAGATGCGTTAACAACTGGGGTAACAACATC
CCAAACATCTTGACATTCGATTCCTTTAAGCTTTTCACCGCAAACAAAAACAACGTTAGTTGTATCAAGC
AATGTTCAAGATTTTTGTGGCAAAAAGATTTCAACACTTTAGAAGAAATGATAGAATACAAGAACGGTAA
TATTTGTATCGTCACACCACAATTGCATATCAACGATGTTAGAGACATCAAGTCATTCAACGATATCAGA
TTGTACTCAGAATCCCCTATTAAAACATTTTCCGTTATTGATAACACTATCACATATTTGTTTTACTTCA
AGGAACATTTGGGTGTTATTTTTAACATCACTAAGTCAAGACATGATAGAAGAGTAACAAAATTTTCACC
ATTGTCCAAGTTCAGTGACGTCAAAAATATCACTGTTTGTTTCGATATCGAAAGTTACTTCGACCCAGAA
AAGGAATCTAACCAAGTTAACATCCCTTTCATTTGTTGCGCTTCAATCATCTATAATAAGGTTATTGGTA
ACATCGTCGATTTTGAAGGTAGAGACTGTGTCGCACAAATGATCGAATACGTTGTAGATATTTGCGGTGA
ATTGAACATAAGTTCTGTTGAATTGATCGCCCATAACGGTGGTGGTTATGATTTCCACTACATCTTGTCA
TCCATGTATAATCCAGCTGCAATTAAAAACATATTGATCAGAAACAACTCTTTTATTTCTTTTAATTTCG
CACATGATGGTGTCAAGTTCTCTGTTAAGGACAGTTACTCATTTTTGTCGTGTAGTTTGGCCAACGCTTC
TAAAGCATTTTTAAACGAAGGAACTTTTAAGAAAACTGATTTCCCTCATCACGACTTGAAAACTGCCGAT
GACTTATATAAGGTCTACAAGGAATGGAGTTCTGTTAACACAGAAATTAACCATGTCGTTGAAAAGGAAA
AGTTGTTGATCACCTCTGAACACATCGTTAACTTCACCAAGAACGATAAGAGTAAGACTTTGATCGAATG
GTCTAAGGATTACTGTAGAAACGACGTATTGGTCTTGTCTAAGGTTTGGTTGGAGTTTAAAAACGCTGTA
GAAGATATTTTTAACTGCGAATTGGTAGACCAAACCATGACTTTGGCTGGTTTGTCATACAAGTTGTTCC
AAGCAAACATGCCATTCGATGTCGAATTGAGACATCCTAATAAGGAAGACTACTTCAACATGAGAGAAGC
ATTGATTGGTGGTAGATGTATCTCTGTTAACGGTATCTACAGGGATGTTTTGTGCTTAGACGTAAAATCA
TTATATCCAGCTTCTATGGCTTTCTATGATCAACCTTACGGTTCTTTTAAGAGAGTTTCATCCAGACCAA
AAGATGAATTGGGTATCTATTACGTTAGAGTAACCACAAACAGAAACAACAAGTCAAACTTTTTCCCTAT
CAGATCCCATAATAAGATCACTTACAACAACTTCGAAGAATCAACTTATATTGCTTGGTACACAAACGTT
GATATTGACATTGGTTTGTCAGAAGGTCACAACATCGAATACATCCCTTTCGATTCCTATGGTAACATTG
GTTACTCATGGTCCAAAAAGGGTAAAATTTTTGAAAAGTACATCAGGGATGTTTTGTACAAATTGAAGAT
AAAATATGAAAAGCAAAATAACAAGGTAAAAAGAAATGTCATCAAAAAGATCATGAACTCATTGTGGGGT
AAATTCGCCCAAAAGTGGGTTAACTTCGAATACTTCATCAAGTCAGAAGATGACATTGATTTCGAATCCG
AAGAAGCATATAAAATTTGGGATACAGACTTCATGTTGATCAAAAAGATTAAGGAATCTATCTACAGTTC
TAAGCCAATACAAAACGGTGTTTTTACTTTAAGTTGGGCCAGATATCACATGAAGTCTATTTGGGATGCA
GGTGCCAAAGAAGGTGCTGAATGTATCTATTCAGATACAGACTCCATATTCGTTCATAAGGAACACTTCA
AAAAGAATGCAAAGTTTATGTTGAACGGTTTGAAAGTACCAATCATCGGTTCTGAAGTCGGTCAATCTGA
ATTAGAATGTGAATTTGATAAATTGTTGTGCGCCGGTAAAAAGCAATACATGGGTTTCTACACTTACTTC
CAAGATGGTAAACCTTGCATCAAGGAAAAGAAAAGATTCAAAGGTATACCAAGTAACTACATCATACCTG
AATTGTATGCTCACTTGTTATCTGGTGCAGATAAGGAAGCCAAAATTCAATATTTAAAATTCAGAAGAGA
ATGGGGTTCCGTCAAGGGTTACATAGAAAATAAGACTGTCAAAGCCACCTAACTCGAGGCGAATTTCTTA
TGATTTATGATTTTTATTATTAAATAAGTTATAAAAAAAATAAGTGTATACAAATTTTAAAGTGACTCTT
AGGTTTTAAAACGAAAATTCTTATTCTTGAGTAACTCTTTCCTGTAGGTCAGGTTGCTTTCTCAGGTATA
GCATGAGGTCGCTCGACATGGAGGCCCAGAATACCCTCCTTGACAGTCTTGACGTGCGCAGCTCAGGGGC
ATGATGTGACTGTCGCCCGTACATTTAGCCCATACATCCCCATGTATAATCATTTGCATCCATACATTTT
GATGGCCGCACGGCGCGAAGCAAAAATTACGGCTCCTCGCTGCAGACCTGCGAGCAGGGAAACGCTCCCC
TCACAGACGCGTTGAATTGTCCCCACGCCGCGCCCCTGTAGAGAAATATAAAAGGTTAGGATTTGCCACT
GAGGTTCTTCTTTCATATACTTCCTTTTAAAATCTTGCTAGGATACAGTTCTCACATCACATCCGAACAT
AAACAACCATGGGTACCACTCTTGACGACACGGCTTACCGGTACCGCACCAGTGTCCCGGGGGACGCCGA
GGCCATCGAGGCACTGGATGGGTCCTTCACCACCGACACCGTCTTCCGCGTCACCGCCACCGGGGACGGC
TTCACCCTGCGGGAGGTGCCGGTGGACCCGCCCCTGACCAAGGTGTTCCCCGACGACGAATCGGACGACG
AATCGGACGACGGGGAGGACGGCGACCCGGACTCCCGGACGTTCGTCGCGTACGGGGACGACGGCGACCT
GGCGGGCTTCGTGGTCGTCTCGTACTCCGGCTGGAACCGCCGGCTGACCGTCGAGGACATCGAGGTCGCC
CCGGAGCACCGGGGGCACGGGGTCGGGCGCGCGTTGATGGGGCTCGCGACGGAGTTCGCCCGCGAGCGGG
GCGCCGGGCACCTCTGGCTGGAGGTCACCAACGTCAACGCACCGGCGATCCACGCGTACCGGCGGATGGG
GTTCACCCTCTGCGGCCTGGACACCGCCCTGTACGACGGCACCGCCTCGGACGGCGAGCAGGCGCTCTAC
ATGAGCATGCCCTGCCCCTAATCAGTACTGACAATAAAAAGATTCTTGTTTTCAAGAACTTGTCATTTGT
ATAGTTTTTTTATATTGTAGTTGTTCTATTTTAATCAAATGTTAGCGTGATTTATATTTTTTTTCGCCTC
GACATCATCTGCCCAGATGCGAAGTTAAGTGCGCAGAAAGTAATATCATGCGTCAATCGTATGTGAATGC
TGGTCGCTATACTGATATGACGTTTTATTACCTTTGATCACATTTCCACGCCATTTCGCATTCTCACCCT
CATAAGTCATACACCGAAAAGAAAGTTTAAGGGATCAATGAGCTTACTATAATCTCAGTATATTTATTTT
TATCGATGATTCACCACAACAATCTTGCTCCCGAAAAGAAAGCAGACGGAGTAGAAGCATTTGAAACTCC
TTCAGACCTTCAAGTATATATATATATATATGTATATGTGTACATTTTCACGCTAATACTAATGTATAAT
TAGAAGATAATTTTTACTCATTTTTCGTTATCTTCACGTCACCCGAACCTAGAACCAAATGTCATTTTCA
CGATATGTAAATAGTGAAATAGGCAAAAACGCCAAAAAGTAGTAAGCGCAACATACACTAAACCATTAAA
GAATATCTCGACCAGAATCTAACAGATATACATGTTCCGATAATGTCTGAGTTAGGTGAGTATTCTAAAT
TAGAAAACAAAGAGCTTAGAATTCCCGTCGACCTCTAGCTAGAGCTTGGCGTAATCATGGTCATAGCTGT
TTCCTGTGTGAAATTGTTATCCGCTCACAATTCCACACAACATACGAGCCGGAAGCATAAAGTGTAAAGC
CTGGGGTGCCTAATGAGTGAGCTAACTCACATTAATTGCGTTGCGCTCACTGCCCGCTTTCCAGTCGGGA
AACCTGTCGTGCCAGCTGCATTAATGAATCGGCCAACGCGCGGGGAGAGGCGGTTTGCGTATTGGGCGCT
CTTCCGCTTCCTCGCTCACTGACTCGCTGCGCTCGGTCGTTCGGCTGCGGCGAGCGGTATCAGCTCACTC
AAAGGCGGTAATACGGTTATCCACAGAATCAGGGGATAACGCAGGAAAGAACATGTGAGCAAAAGGCCAG
CAAAAGGCCAGGAACCGTAAAAAGGCCGCGTTGCTGGCGTTTTTCCATAGGCTCCGCCCCCCTGACGAGC
ATCACAAAAATCGACGCTCAAGTCAGAGGTGGCGAAACCCGACAGGACTATAAAGATACCAGGCGTTTCC
CCCTGGAAGCTCCCTCGTGCGCTCTCCTGTTCCGACCCTGCCGCTTACCGGATACCTGTCCGCCTTTCTC
CCTTCGGGAAGCGTGGCGCTTTCTCAATGCTCACGCTGTAGGTATCTCAGTTCGGTGTAGGTCGTTCGCT
CCAAGCTGGGCTGTGTGCACGAACCCCCCGTTCAGCCCGACCGCTGCGCCTTATCCGGTAACTATCGTCT
TGAGTCCAACCCGGTAAGACACGACTTATCGCCACTGGCAGCAGCCACTGGTAACAGGATTAGCAGAGCG
AGGTATGTAGGCGGTGCTACAGAGTTCTTGAAGTGGTGGCCTAACTACGGCTACACTAGAAGGACAGTAT
TTGGTATCTGCGCTCTGCTGAAGCCAGTTACCTTCGGAAAAAGAGTTGGTAGCTCTTGATCCGGCAAACA
AACCACCGCTGGTAGCGGTGGTTTTTTTGTTTGCAAGCAGCAGATTACGCGCAGAAAAAAAGGATCTCAA
GAAGATCCTTTGATCTTTTCTACGGGGTCTGACGCTCAGTGGAACGAAAACTCACGTTAAGGGATTTTGG
TCATGAGATTATCAAAAAGGATCTTCACCTAGATCCTTTTAAATTAAAAATGAAGTTTTAAATCAATCTA
AAGTATATATGAGTAAACTTGGTCTGACAGTTACCAATGCTTAATCAGTGAGGCACCTATCTCAGCGATC
TGTCTATTTCGTTCATCCATAGTTGCCTGACTCCCCGTCGTGTAGATAACTACGATACGGGAGGGCTTAC
CATCTGGCCCCAGTGCTGCAATGATACCGCGGGACCCACGCTCACCGGCTCCAGATTTATCAGCAATAAA
CCAGCCAGCCGGAAGGGCCGAGCGCAGAAGTGGTCCTGCAACTTTATCCGCCTCCATCCAGTCTATTAAT
TGTTGCCGGGAAGCTAGAGTAAGTAGTTCGCCAGTTAATAGTTTGCGCAACGTTGTTGCCATTGCTACAG
GCATCGTGGTGTCACGCTCGTCGTTTGGTATGGCTTCATTCAGCTCCGGTTCCCAACGATCAAGGCGAGT
TACATGATCCCCCATGTTGTGCAAAAAAGCGGTTAGCTCCTTCGGTCCTCCGATCGTTGTCAGAAGTAAG
TTGGCCGCAGTGTTATCACTCATGGTTATGGCAGCACTGCATAATTCTCTTACTGTCATGCCATCCGTAA
GATGCTTTTCTGTGACTGGTGAGTACTCAACCAAGTCATTCTGAGAATAGTGTATGCGGCGACCGAGTTG
CTCTTGCCCGGCGTCAATACGGGATAATACCGCGCCACATAGCAGAACTTTAAAAGTGCTCATCATTGGA
AAACGTTCTTCGGGGCGAAAACTCTCAAGGATCTTACCGCTGTTGAGATCCAGTTCGATGTAACCCACTC
GTGCACCCAACTGATCTTCAGCATCTTTTACTTTCACCAGCGTTTCTGGGTGAGCAAAAACAGGAAGGCA
AAATGCCGCAAAAAAGGGAATAAGGGCGACACGGAAATGTTGAATACTCATACTCTTCCTTTTTCAATAT
TATTGAAGCATTTATCAGGGTTATTGTCTCATGAGCGGATACATATTTGAATGTATTTAGAAAAATAAAC
AAATAGGGGTTCCGCGCACATTTCCCCGAAAAGTGCCACCTGACGTC
