Features (pLannotate 1.2.2; 16 found; start..end, strand, type, name):
     25..77      -  misc_feature   bom (fragment): basis of mobility region from pBR322
    258..924     +  promoter       GAP promoter: S. cerevisiae TDH3; promoter for glyceraldehyde-3-phosphate dehydrogenase
    925..1629    +  CDS            SCEI (sequence partly withheld): SCE1_YEAST - Also known as OMEGA, SECY. Experimental evidence at protein level: Swiss-Prot protein existence level 1. Mitochondrial DNA endonuclease involved in intron homing. It introduces a specific double-strand break in the DNA of the 21S rRNA gene and thus mediates the insertion of an intron, containing its own coding sequence (group I intron), into an intronless gene. Specifically recognizes and cleaves the sequence 5'-TAGGGATAACAGGGTAAT-3'. From Saccharomyces cerevisiae (strain ATCC 204508 / S288c) (Baker's yeast).
   2351..2692    +  CDS            FIN1 (fragment): FIN1_YEAST - Experimental evidence at protein level: Swiss-Prot protein existence level 1. Forms cell-cycle specific filaments between the spindle pole bodies of dividing yeast cells. From Saccharomyces cerevisiae (strain ATCC 204508 / S288c) (Baker's yeast).
   3063..6023    +  CDS            RF1: DPO1_KLULA - Protein inferred from homology: Swiss-Prot protein existence level 3. From Kluyveromyces lactis (strain ATCC 8585 / CBS 2359 / DSM 70799 / NBRC 1267 / NRRL Y-1140 / WM37) (Yeast) (Candida sphaerica).
   6033..6198    +  terminator     ADH1 terminator: S. cerevisiae ADH1; transcription terminator for the S. cerevisiae alcohol dehydrogenase 1 (ADH1) gene
   6199..6542    +  promoter       TEF promoter: Ashbya gossypii TEF promoter
   6549..7113    +  CDS            NrsR (fragment): nourseothricin acetyltransferase; Streptomyces noursei nat1; confers resistance to nourseothricin
   7121..7318    +  terminator     TEF terminator: Ashbya gossypii TEF terminator
   7880..7896    -  protein_bind   lac operator: The lac repressor binds to the lac operator to inhibit transcription in E. coli. This inhibition can be relieved by adding lactose or isopropyl-β-D-thiogalactopyranoside (IPTG). lac repressor encoded by lacI
   7904..7934    -  promoter       lac promoter: promoter for the E. coli lac operon
   7949..7970    -  protein_bind   CAP binding site: CAP binding activates transcription in the presence of cAMP. E. coli catabolite activator protein
   7983..8075    -  CDS            lacI (fragment): lac repressor; lacI; The lac repressor binds to the lac operator to inhibit transcription in E. coli. This inhibition can be relieved by adding lactose or isopropyl-β-D-thiogalactopyranoside (IPTG).
   8258..8846    -  rep_origin     ori: high-copy-number ColE1/pMB1/pBR322/pUC origin of replication
   9017..9877    -  CDS            AmpR: β-lactamase; bla; confers resistance to ampicillin, carbenicillin, and related antibiotics
   9878..9982    -  promoter       AmpR promoter: bla
>Addgene plasmid #213785 | pGR595 | addgene full sequence | sequence record 424581 | Addgene NGS Result
GGATCGGGAGATCTCCCGATCCCCTATGGTGCACTCTCAGTACAATCTGCTCTGATGCCGCATAGTTAAG
CCAGTATCTGCTCCCTGCTTGTGTGTTGGAGGTCGCTGAGTAGTGCGCGAGCAAAATTTAAGCTACAACA
AGGCAAGGCTTGACCGACAATTGCATGAAGAATCTGCTTAGGGTTAGGCGTTTTGCGCTGCTTCGCGATG
TACGGGCCAGATATACGCGTTGGTGAGTGAATTCCAGTTCGAGTTTATCATTATCAATACTGCCATTTCA
AAGAATACGTAAATAATTAATAGTAGTGATTTTCCTAACTTTATTTAGTCAAAAAATTAGCCTTTTAATT
CTGCTGTAACCCGTACATGCCCAAAATAGGGGGCGGGTTACACAGAATATATAACATCGTAGGTGTCTGG
GTGAACAGTTTATTCCTGGCATCCACTAAATATAATGGAGCCCGCTTTTTAAGCTGGCATCCAGAAAAAA
AAAGAATCCCAGCACCAAAATATTGTTTTCTTCACCAACCATCAGTTCATAGGTCCATTCTCTTAGCGCA
ACTACAGAGAACAGGGGCACAAACAGGCAAAAAACGGGCACAACCTCAATGGAGTGATGCAACCTGCCTG
GAGTAAATGATGACACAAGGCAATTGACCCACGCATGTATCTATCTCATTTTCTTACACCTTCTATTACC
TTCTGCTCTCTCTGATTTGGAAAAAGCTGAAAAAAAAGGTTGAAACCAGTTCCCTGAAATTATTCCCCTA
CTTGACTAATAAGTATATAAAGACGGTAGGTATTGATTGTAATTCTGTAAATCTATTTCTTAAACTTCTT
AAATTCTACTTTTATAGTTAGTCTTTTTTTTAGTTTTAAAACACCAAGAACTTAGTTTCGAATAAACACA
CATAAACAAACAAAATGAAG
[354 nt withheld, positions 931-1284]
AAGAAAACCATCCCAAACAACTTGGTTGAAAACTACTTGACCCCAATGTCTTTGGCTTACTGGTTCATGG
ACGACGGTGGTAAGTGGGACTACAACAAGAACTCTACCAACAAGTCTATCGTTTTGAACACCCAATCTTT
CACCTTCGAAGAAGTTGAATACTTGGTTAAGGGTTTGAGAAACAAGTTCCAATTGAACTGTTACGTTAAG
ATCAACAAGAACAAGCCAATCATCTACATCGACTCTATGTCTTACTTGATCTTCTACAACTTGATCAAGC
CATACTTGATCCCACAAATGATGTACAAGTTGCCAAACACCATCTCTTCTGAAACCTTCTTGAAGTAAAT
AAAGCAATCTTGATGAGGATAATGATTTTTTTTTGAATATACATAAATACTACCGTTTTTCTGCTAGATT
TTGTGATGACGTAAATAAGTACATATTACTTTTTAAGCCAAGACAAGATTAAGCATTAACTTTACCCTTT
TCTTTCTAAGTTTCAATATTAGTTATCACTGTTTAAAAGTTATGGCGAGAACGTCGGCGGTTAAAATATA
TTACCCTGAACGGAATTCTATATCTTTAACAGATTCCAAACCCTAAAGTGTCCGAATTTTCAATAGGGCG
AACTTGAAGAATAACCAAGGTCAATAATATATCTTTTAGTATAACCCTGAAATTTGCCCTATAGAAATCT
AGGGTTTCTGTGTGGTTTCCGGGTGAGTCATACGGCTTTTTTGAATTTCTTTTTTTGCAGTTGTCTCTAT
CAATGAAAATTTCGAGGAAGACGATAAGGTTAAGATAAGTAGATAAGAGAATGATACGAGATAAAGCACA
AATTAGCAGAAAGAAGAGTGGTTGCGAACAGAGTAAACCGAATCAGGGAATCCCTTTTTGCAAAAACATC
AATTATCCTTTTCTTTTTTTTACGTATATATCTGGAACAGAAATATATAAGTTACTATTATACTTATAGT
TGGATCCAGTTTTTAATCTGTCGTCAATCGAAAGTTTATTTCAGAGTTCTTCAGACTTCTTAACTCCTGT
AAAAACAAAAAAAAAAAAAGGCATAGCATTTGAGAATGACCTTCCACGAGCTAAATTGAAAGGGAAGAAT
TTATTAGTTGAACTCAAGAAAGAAGAGGATGACGTGGGAAATGGCATAGAATCCCTTACTAAATCGAACA
CTAAACTGAACTCCATGCTGGCGAACGAAGGTAAGATACACAAAGCTAGTTTCCAGAAAAGTGTAAAATT
TAAACTACCTGATAATATAGTGACTGAAGAAACCGTGGAACTTAAAGAAATAAAGGACTTGCTACTACAA
ATGTTGAGATGACAGCGAGAGATTGAATCAAGATTATCCAATATCGAACTTCAACTCACGGAAATACCGA
AACATAAGTAATCATATCCCTTCTCACATTTTTTACACAGGAAGTAAGCAAGTTATGTTATATTTCCGAC
ACTATAATTAATTCTTAGCAGTTAAAGGTGCTTTGTCTATATTACATTTACATACAGCTTGAGTGATCCT
GACCGGATATAGGGTCCTATTTTCTTACGTGAACGGCTTTTCTTCTTGTTCCCGATGGCCTTCATGTGAA
AAAGCACTCCTCGGGAGGCGGAAAAATATCAAAAGTACGGGGCGAAGTTTATAATGAAGATTTATCGATA
TAAATTTTGGTTATTTCAGGAGAACAAGAAAGCTCTTTACACTAAAATTATCAGAGAAGAAGCTGATATA
TTAGCCCTAAGGAGTACACCAAAACACAATGGACTACAAAGACAAAGCATTAAACGACTTGAGAAACGTA
TACGCAGACTTCGACTCCTTGCCATTGGACTTCAGACAAATCTTAATTAAGGATAGAGCTACATTGTTGC
AAAAGGAAGACGTTGAAAAGAAAATTTTGGAAAGACAAGAAGATGCCAAAAAGTACGCTGAATACTTGAA
GCAATCAGAAATCCCAGAAAGAATCTCCTTACCTAACATCAAGAGACATAAGGGTGTATCAATCTCCTTT
GAAGAAACATCTGAAGATATGGTCTTGGAACCAAGACCTTTTATCTTCGACGGTTTGAACATCAGATGTT
TCAGAAGAGAAACCATATTCAGTTTGAAAAATAAGATTTTGAACATGGTTAAGGAATCTTCATCCTTTAA
AAACGTTTCAAGACAAAGTGTATCTTTTATGTACTTCAAAATTTTTAATAAGGGTAAAGTTATTGCAAGT
ACAAAGTCTGTTAACATCTATGAAGATAAGATCGACGAAAGATTGGAAGATTTGTGTAACAACTTCGATG
ACGTATTGAAAAAGATTATAGACGTCACCTATGGTTACGAATCCTTATTCGTTAGTGAAACTTACTCTTA
CGTAATATTCTATGCTAAATCAATCTACTTTCCACAACCTAGATGCGTTAACAACTGGGGTAACAACATC
CCAAACATCTTGACATTCGATTCCTTTAAGCTTTTCACCGCAAACAAAAACAACGTTAGTTGTATCAAGC
AATGTTCAAGATTTTTGTGGCAAAAAGATTTCAACACTTTAGAAGAAATGATAGAATACAAGAACGGTAA
TATTTGTATCGTCACACCACAATTGCATATCAACGATGTTAGAGACATCAAGTCATTCAACGATATCAGA
TTGTACTCAGAATCCCCTATTAAAACATTTTCCGTTATTGATAACACTATCACATATTTGTTTTACTTCA
AGGAACATTTGGGTGTTATTTTTAACATCACTAAGTCAAGACATGATAGAAGAGTAACAAAATTTTCACC
ATTGTCCAAGTTCAGTGACGTCAAAAATATCACTGTTTGTTTCGATATCGAAAGTTACTTCGACCCAGAA
AAGGAATCTAACCAAGTTAACATCCCTTTCATTTGTTGCGCTTCAATCATCTATAATAAGGTTATTGGTA
ACATCGTCGATTTTGAAGGTAGAGACTGTGTCGCACAAATGATCGAATACGTTGTAGATATTTGCGGTGA
ATTGAACATAAGTTCTGTTGAATTGATCGCCCATAACGGTGGTGGTTATGATTTCCACTACATCTTGTCA
TCCATGTATAATCCAGCTGCAATTAAAAACATATTGATCAGAAACAACTCTTTTATTTCTTTTAATTTCG
CACATGATGGTGTCAAGTTCTCTGTTAAGGACAGTTACTCATTTTTGTCGTGTAGTTTGGCCAACGCTTC
TAAAGCATTTTTAAACGAAGGAACTTTTAAGAAAACTGATTTCCCTCATCACGACTTGAAAACTGCCGAT
GACTTATATAAGGTCTACAAGGAATGGAGTTCTGTTAACACAGAAATTAACCATGTCGTTGAAAAGGAAA
AGTTGTTGATCACCTCTGAACACATCGTTAACTTCACCAAGAACGATAAGAGTAAGACTTTGATCGAATG
GTCTAAGGATTACTGTAGAAACGACGTATTGGTCTTGTCTAAGGTTTGGTTGGAGTTTAAAAACGCTGTA
GAAGATATTTTTAACTGCGAATTGGTAGACCAAACCATGACTTTGGCTGGTTTGTCATACAAGTTGTTCC
AAGCAAACATGCCATTCGATGTCGAATTGAGACATCCTAATAAGGAAGACTACTTCAACATGAGAGAAGC
ATTGATTGGTGGTAGATGTATCTCTGTTAACGGTATCTACAGGGATGTTTTGTGCTTAGACGTAAAATCA
TTATATCCAGCTTCTATGGCTTTCTATGATCAACCTTACGGTTCTTTTAAGAGAGTTTCATCCAGACCAA
AAGATGAATTGGGTATCTATTACGTTAGAGTAACCACAAACAGAAACAACAAGTCAAACTTTTTCCCTAT
CAGATCCCATAATAAGATCACTTACAACAACTTCGAAGAATCAACTTATATTGCTTGGTACACAAACGTT
GATATTGACATTGGTTTGTCAGAAGGTCACAACATCGAATACATCCCTTTCGATTCCTATGGTAACATTG
GTTACTCATGGTCCAAAAAGGGTAAAATTTTTGAAAAGTACATCAGGGATGTTTTGTACAAATTGAAGAT
AAAATATGAAAAGCAAAATAACAAGGTAAAAAGAAATGTCATCAAAAAGATCATGAACTCATTGTGGGGT
AAATTCGCCCAAAAGTGGGTTAACTTCGAATACTTCATCAAGTCAGAAGATGACATTGATTTCGAATCCG
AAGAAGCATATAAAATTTGGGATACAGACTTCATGTTGATCAAAAAGATTAAGGAATCTATCTACAGTTC
TAAGCCAATACAAAACGGTGTTTTTACTTTAAGTTGGGCCAGATATCACATGAAGTCTATTTGGGATGCA
GGTGCCAAAGAAGGTGCTGAATGTATCTATTCAGATACAGACTCCATATTCGTTCATAAGGAACACTTCA
AAAAGAATGCAAAGTTTATGTTGAACGGTTTGAAAGTACCAATCATCGGTTCTGAAGTCGGTCAATCTGA
ATTAGAATGTGAATTTGATAAATTGTTGTGCGCCGGTAAAAAGCAATACATGGGTTTCTACACTTACTTC
CAAGATGGTAAACCTTGCATCAAGGAAAAGAAAAGATTCAAAGGTATACCAAGTAACTACATCATACCTG
AATTGTATGCTCACTTGTTATCTGGTGCAGATAAGGAAGCCAAAATTCAATATTTAAAATTCAGAAGAGA
ATGGGGTTCCGTCAAGGGTTACATAGAAAATAAGACTGTCAAAGCCACCTAACTCGAGGCGAATTTCTTA
TGATTTATGATTTTTATTATTAAATAAGTTATAAAAAAAATAAGTGTATACAAATTTTAAAGTGACTCTT
AGGTTTTAAAACGAAAATTCTTATTCTTGAGTAACTCTTTCCTGTAGGTCAGGTTGCTTTCTCAGGTATA
GCATGAGGTCGCTCGACATGGAGGCCCAGAATACCCTCCTTGACAGTCTTGACGTGCGCAGCTCAGGGGC
ATGATGTGACTGTCGCCCGTACATTTAGCCCATACATCCCCATGTATAATCATTTGCATCCATACATTTT
GATGGCCGCACGGCGCGAAGCAAAAATTACGGCTCCTCGCTGCAGACCTGCGAGCAGGGAAACGCTCCCC
TCACAGACGCGTTGAATTGTCCCCACGCCGCGCCCCTGTAGAGAAATATAAAAGGTTAGGATTTGCCACT
GAGGTTCTTCTTTCATATACTTCCTTTTAAAATCTTGCTAGGATACAGTTCTCACATCACATCCGAACAT
AAACAACCATGGGTACCACTCTTGACGACACGGCTTACCGGTACCGCACCAGTGTCCCGGGGGACGCCGA
GGCCATCGAGGCACTGGATGGGTCCTTCACCACCGACACCGTCTTCCGCGTCACCGCCACCGGGGACGGC
TTCACCCTGCGGGAGGTGCCGGTGGACCCGCCCCTGACCAAGGTGTTCCCCGACGACGAATCGGACGACG
AATCGGACGACGGGGAGGACGGCGACCCGGACTCCCGGACGTTCGTCGCGTACGGGGACGACGGCGACCT
GGCGGGCTTCGTGGTCGTCTCGTACTCCGGCTGGAACCGCCGGCTGACCGTCGAGGACATCGAGGTCGCC
CCGGAGCACCGGGGGCACGGGGTCGGGCGCGCGTTGATGGGGCTCGCGACGGAGTTCGCCCGCGAGCGGG
GCGCCGGGCACCTCTGGCTGGAGGTCACCAACGTCAACGCACCGGCGATCCACGCGTACCGGCGGATGGG
GTTCACCCTCTGCGGCCTGGACACCGCCCTGTACGACGGCACCGCCTCGGACGGCGAGCAGGCGCTCTAC
ATGAGCATGCCCTGCCCCTAATCAGTACTGACAATAAAAAGATTCTTGTTTTCAAGAACTTGTCATTTGT
ATAGTTTTTTTATATTGTAGTTGTTCTATTTTAATCAAATGTTAGCGTGATTTATATTTTTTTTCGCCTC
GACATCATCTGCCCAGATGCGAAGTTAAGTGCGCAGAAAGTAATATCATGCGTCAATCGTATGTGAATGC
TGGTCGCTATACTGATATGACGTTTTATTACCTTTGATCACATTTCCACGCCATTTCGCATTCTCACCCT
CATAAGTCATACACCGAAAAGAAAGTTTAAGGGATCAATGAGCTTACTATAATCTCAGTATATTTATTTT
TATCGATGATTCACCACAACAATCTTGCTCCCGAAAAGAAAGCAGACGGAGTAGAAGCATTTGAAACTCC
TTCAGACCTTCAAGTATATATATATATATATATGTATATGTGTACATTTTCACGCTAATACTAATGTATA
ATTAGAAGATAATTTTTACTCATTTTTCGTTATCTTCACGTCACCCGAACCTAGAACCAAATGTCATTTT
CACGATATGTAAATAGTGAAATAGGCAAAAACGCCAAAAAGTAGTAAGCGCAACATACACTAAACCATTA
AAGAATATCTCGACCAGAATCTAACAGATATACATGTTCCGATAATGTCTGAGTTAGGTGAGTATTCTAA
ATTAGAAAACAAAGAGCTTAGAATTCCCGTCGACCTCTAGCTAGAGCTTGGCGTAATCATGGTCATAGCT
GTTTCCTGTGTGAAATTGTTATCCGCTCACAATTCCACACAACATACGAGCCGGAAGCATAAAGTGTAAA
GCCTGGGGTGCCTAATGAGTGAGCTAACTCACATTAATTGCGTTGCGCTCACTGCCCGCTTTCCAGTCGG
GAAACCTGTCGTGCCAGCTGCATTAATGAATCGGCCAACGCGCGGGGAGAGGCGGTTTGCGTATTGGGCG
CTCTTCCGCTTCCTCGCTCACTGACTCGCTGCGCTCGGTCGTTCGGCTGCGGCGAGCGGTATCAGCTCAC
TCAAAGGCGGTAATACGGTTATCCACAGAATCAGGGGATAACGCAGGAAAGAACATGTGAGCAAAAGGCC
AGCAAAAGGCCAGGAACCGTAAAAAGGCCGCGTTGCTGGCGTTTTTCCATAGGCTCCGCCCCCCTGACGA
GCATCACAAAAATCGACGCTCAAGTCAGAGGTGGCGAAACCCGACAGGACTATAAAGATACCAGGCGTTT
CCCCCTGGAAGCTCCCTCGTGCGCTCTCCTGTTCCGACCCTGCCGCTTACCGGATACCTGTCCGCCTTTC
TCCCTTCGGGAAGCGTGGCGCTTTCTCATAGCTCACGCTGTAGGTATCTCAGTTCGGTGTAGGTCGTTCG
CTCCAAGCTGGGCTGTGTGCACGAACCCCCCGTTCAGCCCGACCGCTGCGCCTTATCCGGTAACTATCGT
CTTGAGTCCAACCCGGTAAGACACGACTTATCGCCACTGGCAGCAGCCACTGGTAACAGGATTAGCAGAG
CGAGGTATGTAGGCGGTGCTACAGAGTTCTTGAAGTGGTGGCCTAACTACGGCTACACTAGAAGAACAGT
ATTTGGTATCTGCGCTCTGCTGAAGCCAGTTACCTTCGGAAAAAGAGTTGGTAGCTCTTGATCCGGCAAA
CAAACCACCGCTGGTAGCGGTGGTTTTTTTGTTTGCAAGCAGCAGATTACGCGCAGAAAAAAAGGATCTC
AAGAAGATCCTTTGATCTTTTCTACGGGGTCTGACGCTCAGTGGAACGAAAACTCACGTTAAGGGATTTT
GGTCATGAGATTATCAAAAAGGATCTTCACCTAGATCCTTTTAAATTAAAAATGAAGTTTTAAATCAATC
TAAAGTATATATGAGTAAACTTGGTCTGACAGTTACCAATGCTTAATCAGTGAGGCACCTATCTCAGCGA
TCTGTCTATTTCGTTCATCCATAGTTGCCTGACTCCCCGTCGTGTAGATAACTACGATACGGGAGGGCTT
ACCATCTGGCCCCAGTGCTGCAATGATACCGCGGGACCCACGCTCACCGGCTCCAGATTTATCAGCAATA
AACCAGCCAGCCGGAAGGGCCGAGCGCAGAAGTGGTCCTGCAACTTTATCCGCCTCCATCCAGTCTATTA
ATTGTTGCCGGGAAGCTAGAGTAAGTAGTTCGCCAGTTAATAGTTTGCGCAACGTTGTTGCCATTGCTAC
AGGCATCGTGGTGTCACGCTCGTCGTTTGGTATGGCTTCATTCAGCTCCGGTTCCCAACGATCAAGGCGA
GTTACATGATCCCCCATGTTGTGCAAAAAAGCGGTTAGCTCCTTCGGTCCTCCGATCGTTGTCAGAAGTA
AGTTGGCCGCAGTGTTATCACTCATGGTTATGGCAGCACTGCATAATTCTCTTACTGTCATGCCATCCGT
AAGATGCTTTTCTGTGACTGGTGAGTACTCAACCAAGTCATTCTGAGAATAGTGTATGCGGCGACCGAGT
TGCTCTTGCCCGGCGTCAATACGGGATAATACCGCGCCACATAGCAGAACTTTAAAAGTGCTCATCATTG
GAAAACGTTCTTCGGGGCGAAAACTCTCAAGGATCTTACCGCTGTTGAGATCCAGTTCGATGTAACCCAC
TCGTGCACCCAACTGATCTTCAGCATCTTTTACTTTCACCAGCGTTTCTGGGTGAGCAAAAACAGGAAGG
CAAAATGCCGCAAAAAAGGGAATAAGGGCGACACGGAAATGTTGAATACTCATACTCTTCCTTTTTCAAT
ATTATTGAAGCATTTATCAGGGTTATTGTCTCATGAGCGGATACATATTTGAATGTATTTAGAAAAATAA
ACAAATAGGGGTTCCGCGCACATTTCCCCGAAAAGTGCCACCTGACGTCGAC
